LOCUS       Exported 6461 bp ds-DNA circular SYN 12-MAY-2021
DEFINITION  synthetic circular DNA
ACCESSION   .
VERSION     .
KEYWORDS    pMXs-gw
SOURCE      synthetic DNA construct
  ORGANISM  synthetic DNA construct
REFERENCE   1 (bases 1 to 6461)
  AUTHORS   Takahashi K, Yamanaka S
  TITLE     Induction of pluripotent stem cells from mouse embryonic and adult
            fibroblast cultures by defined factors.
  JOURNAL   Cell. 2006 Aug 25. 126(4):663-76.
  PUBMED    16904174
REFERENCE   2 (bases 1 to 6461)
  AUTHORS   .
  TITLE     Direct Submission
  JOURNAL   Exported May 12, 2021 from SnapGene Server 1.1.58
            http://www.snapgene.com
FEATURES             Location/Qualifiers
     source          1..6461
                     /organism="synthetic DNA construct"
                     /mol_type="other DNA"
     promoter        complement(100..204)
                     /gene="bla"
                     /label=AmpR promoter
     LTR             234..827
                     /note="long terminal repeat from Moloney murine leukemia
                     virus"
     misc_feature    890..1247
                     /label=MMLV Psi
                     /note="packaging signal of Moloney murine leukemia virus
                     (MMLV)"
     CDS             1306..1722
                     /label=gag (truncated)
                     /note="truncated Moloney murine leukemia virus (MMLV) gag
                     gene lacking the start codon"
     primer_bind     1652..1674
                     /label=pLXSN 5'
                     /note="Murine stem cell virus, forward primer. Also called
                     MSCV"
     primer_bind     1690..1706
                     /label=pBABE 5'
                     /note="Psi packaging signal, forward primer for pBABE
                     vectors"
     misc_feature    1732..2106
                     /label=pol region
                     /note="Moloney murine leukemia virus (MMLV) pol region
                     containing the splice acceptor site"
     primer_bind     2044..2060
                     /label=pBMN 5'
                     /note="MMLV sequence, for inserts in pBMN retroviral
                     vector"
     protein_bind    2157..2281
                     /gene="mutant version of attR"
                     /label=attR1
                     /bound_moiety="LR Clonase(TM)"
                     /note="recombination site for the Gateway(R) LR reaction"
     promoter        2306..2336
                     /label=lac UV5 promoter
                     /note="E. coli lac promoter with an ""up"" mutation"
     CDS             2390..3049
                     /codon_start=1
                     /gene="cat"
                     /product="chloramphenicol acetyltransferase"
                     /label=CmR
                     /note="confers resistance to chloramphenicol"
                     /translation="MEKKITGYTTVDISQWHRKEHFEAFQSVAQCTYNQTVQLDITAFL
                     KTVKKNKHKFYPAFIHILARLMNAHPEFRMAMKDGELVIWDSVHPCYTVFHEQTETFSS
                     LWSEYHDDFRQFLHIYSQDVACYGENLAYFPKGFIENMFFVSANPWVSFTSFDLNVANM
                     DNFFAPVFTMGKYYTQGDKVLMPLAIQVHHAVCDGFHVGRMLNELQQYCDEWQGGA"
     primer_bind     complement(2456..2475)
                     /label=CAT-R
                     /note="Chloramphenicol resistance gene, reverse primer"
     CDS             3391..3696
                     /codon_start=1
                     /gene="ccdB"
                     /product="CcdB, a bacterial toxin that poisons DNA gyrase"
                     /label=ccdB
                     /note="Plasmids containing the ccdB gene cannot be
                     propagated in standard E. coli strains."
                     /translation="MQFKVYTYKRESRYRLFVDVQSDIIDTPGRRMVIPLASARLLSDK
                     VSRELYPVVHIGDESWRMMTTDMASVPVSVIGEEVADLSHRENDIKNAINLMFWGI"
     primer_bind     3575..3594
                     /label=ccdB-fwd
                     /note="ccdB gene, forward primer"
     protein_bind    complement(3737..3861)
                     /gene="mutant version of attR"
                     /label=attR2
                     /bound_moiety="LR Clonase(TM)"
                     /note="recombination site for the Gateway(R) LR reaction"
     LTR             4178..4647
                     /note="long terminal repeat from Moloney murine leukemia
                     virus"
     primer_bind     complement(4777..4794)
                     /label=L4440
                     /note="L4440 vector, forward primer"
     rep_origin      complement(4948..5536)
                     /direction=LEFT
                     /label=ori
                     /note="high-copy-number ColE1/pMB1/pBR322/pUC origin of
                     replication"
     primer_bind     complement(5028..5047)
                     /label=pBR322ori-F
                     /note="pBR322 origin, forward primer"
     CDS             complement(5700..99)
                     /codon_start=1
                     /gene="bla"
                     /product="beta-lactamase"
                     /label=AmpR
                     /note="confers resistance to ampicillin, carbenicillin, and
                     related antibiotics"
                     /translation="MSIQHFRVALIPFFAAFCLPVFAHPETLVKVKDAEDQLGARVGYI
                     ELDLNSGKILESFRPEERFPMMSTFKVLLCGAVLSRIDAGQEQLGRRIHYSQNDLVEYS
                     PVTEKHLTDGMTVRELCSAAITMSDNTAANLLLTTIGGPKELTAFLHNMGDHVTRLDRW
                     EPELNEAIPNDERDTTMPVAMATTLRKLLTGELLTLASRQQLIDWMEADKVAGPLLRSA
                     LPAGWFIADKSGAGERGSRGIIAALGPDGKPSRIVVIYTTGSQATMDERNRQIAEIGAS
                     LIKHW"
     primer_bind     6323..6342
                     /label=Amp-R
                     /note="Ampicillin resistance gene, reverse primer"
ORIGIN
        1 atcttttact ttcaccagcg tttctgggtg agcaaaaaca ggaaggcaaa atgccgcaaa
       61 aaagggaata agggcgacac ggaaatgttg aatactcata ctcttccttt ttcaatatta
      121 ttgaagcatt tatcagggtt attgtctcat gagcggatac atatttgaat gtatttagaa
      181 aaataaacaa ataggggttc cgcgcacatt tccccgaaaa gtgccacctg cataatgaaa
      241 gaccccacct gtaggtttgg caagctagct taagtaacgc cattttgcaa ggcatggaaa
      301 aatacataac tgagaataga aaagttcaga tcaaggtcag gaacagatgg aacagctgaa
      361 tatgggccaa acaggatatc tgtggtaagc agttcctgcc ccggctcagg gccaagaaca
      421 gatggaacag ctgaatatgg gccaaacagg atatctgtgg taagcagttc ctgccccggc
      481 tcagggccaa gaacagatgg tccccagatg cggtccagcc ctcagcagtt tctagagaac
      541 catcagatgt ttccagggtg ccccaaggac ctgaaatgac cctgtgcctt atttgaacta
      601 accaatcagt tcgcttctcg cttctgttcg cgcgcttctg ctccccgagc tcaataaaag
      661 agcccacaac ccctcactcg gcgcgccagt cctccgattg actgagtcgc ccgggtaccc
      721 gtgtatccaa taaaccctct tgcagttgca tccgacttgt ggtctcgctg ttccttggga
      781 gggtctcctc tgagtgattg actacccgtc agcgggggtc tttcatttgg gggctcgtcc
      841 gggatcggga gacccctgcc cagggaccac cgacccacca ccgggaggta agctggccag
      901 caacttatct gtgtctgtcc gattgtctag tgtctatgac tgattttatg cgcctgcgtc
      961 ggtactagtt agctaactag ctctgtatct ggcggacccg tggtggaact gacgagttcg
     1021 gaacacccgg ccgcaaccct gggagacgtc ccagggactt cgggggccgt ttttgtggcc
     1081 cgacctgagt ccaaaaatcc cgatcgtttt ggactctttg gtgcaccccc ctaataggag
     1141 ggatatgtgg ttctggtagg agacgagaac ctaaaacagt tcccgcctcc gtctgaattt
     1201 ttgctttcgg tttgggaccg aagccgcgcc gcgcgtcttg tctgctgcag catcgttctg
     1261 tgttgtctct gtctgactgt gtttctgtat ttgtctgaaa attagggcca gactgttacc
     1321 actcccttaa gtttgacctt aggtcactgg aaagatgtcg agcggatcgc tcacaaccag
     1381 tcggtagatg tcaagaagag acgttgggtt accttctgct ctgcagaatg gccaaccttt
     1441 aacgtcggat ggccgcgaga cggcaccttt aaccgagacc tcatcaccca ggttaagatc
     1501 aaggtctttt cacctggccc gcatggacac ccagaccagg tcccctacat cgtgacctgg
     1561 gaagccttgg cttttgaccc ccctccctgg gtcaagccct ttgtacaccc taagcctccg
     1621 cctcctcttc ctccatccgc cccgtctctc ccccttgaac ctcctcgttc gaccccgcct
     1681 cgatcctccc tttatccagc cctcactcct tctctaggcg cccccatatg gccatatgag
     1741 atcttatatg gggcaccccc gccccttgta aacttccctg accctgacat gacaagagtt
     1801 actaacagcc cctctctcca agctcactta caggctctct acttagtcca gcacgaagtc
     1861 tggagacctc tggcggcagc ctaccaagaa caactggacc gaccggtggt acctcaccct
     1921 taccgagtcg gcgacacagt gtgggtccgc cgacaccaga ctaagaacct agaacctcgc
     1981 tggaaaggac cttacacagt cctgctgacc acccccaccg ccctcaaagt agacggcatc
     2041 gcagcttgga tacacgccgc ccacgtgaag gctgccgacc ccgggggtgg accatcctct
     2101 agactgccgg atctagctag ttaattaagg atcccagtgt ggtggtacgg gaaatcacaa
     2161 gtttgtacaa aaaagctgaa cgagaaacgt aaaatgatat aaatatcaat atattaaatt
     2221 agattttgca taaaaaacag actacataat actgtaaaac acaacatatc cagtcactat
     2281 ggcggccgca ttaggcaccc caggctttac actttatgct tccggctcgt ataatgtgtg
     2341 gattttgagt taggatccgt cgagattttc aggagctaag gaagctaaaa tggagaaaaa
     2401 aatcactgga tataccaccg ttgatatatc ccaatggcat cgtaaagaac attttgaggc
     2461 atttcagtca gttgctcaat gtacctataa ccagaccgtt cagctggata ttacggcctt
     2521 tttaaagacc gtaaagaaaa ataagcacaa gttttatccg gcctttattc acattcttgc
     2581 ccgcctgatg aatgctcatc cggaattccg tatggcaatg aaagacggtg agctggtgat
     2641 atgggatagt gttcaccctt gttacaccgt tttccatgag caaactgaaa cgttttcatc
     2701 gctctggagt gaataccacg acgatttccg gcagtttcta cacatatatt cgcaagatgt
     2761 ggcgtgttac ggtgaaaacc tggcctattt ccctaaaggg tttattgaga atatgttttt
     2821 cgtctcagcc aatccctggg tgagtttcac cagttttgat ttaaacgtgg ccaatatgga
     2881 caacttcttc gcccccgttt tcaccatggg caaatattat acgcaaggcg acaaggtgct
     2941 gatgccgctg gcgattcagg ttcatcatgc cgtttgtgat ggcttccatg tcggcagaat
     3001 gcttaatgaa ttacaacagt actgcgatga gtggcagggc ggggcgtaaa cgcgtggatc
     3061 cggcttacta aaagccagat aacagtatgc gtatttgcgc gctgattttt gcggtataag
     3121 aatatatact gatatgtata cccgaagtat gtcaaaaaga ggtatgctat gaagcagcgt
     3181 attacagtga cagttgacag cgacagctat cagttgctca aggcatatat gatgtcaata
     3241 tctccggtct ggtaagcaca accatgcaga atgaagcccg tcgtctgcgt gccgaacgct
     3301 ggaaagcgga aaatcaggaa gggatggctg aggtcgcccg gtttattgaa atgaacggct
     3361 cttttgctga cgagaacagg ggctggtgaa atgcagttta aggtttacac ctataaaaga
     3421 gagagccgtt atcgtctgtt tgtggatgta cagagtgata ttattgacac gcccgggcga
     3481 cggatggtga tccccctggc cagtgcacgt ctgctgtcag ataaagtctc ccgtgaactt
     3541 tacccggtgg tgcatatcgg ggatgaaagc tggcgcatga tgaccaccga tatggccagt
     3601 gtgccggtct ccgttatcgg ggaagaagtg gctgatctca gccaccgcga aaatgacatc
     3661 aaaaacgcca ttaacctgat gttctgggga atataaatgt caggctccct tatacacagc
     3721 cagtctgcag gtcgaccata gtgactggat atgttgtgtt ttacagtatt atgtagtctg
     3781 ttttttatgc aaaatctaat ttaatatatt gatatttata tcattttacg tttctcgttc
     3841 agctttcttg tacaaagtgg tgatattcca gctgagcgcc ggtcgctacc attaccagtt
     3901 ggtctggtgt caaaaataat aataaccggg caggccatgt ctgcccgtat ttcgcgtaag
     3961 gaaatccatt atgtactatt taaactcgag cggccgccag cacagtggtc gacgataaaa
     4021 taaaagattt tatttagtct ccagaaaaag gggggaatga aagaccccac ctgtaggttt
     4081 ggcaagctag cttaagtaac gccattttgc aaggcatgga aaaatacata actgagaata
     4141 gagaagttca gatcaaggtc aggaacagat ggaacagctg aatatgggcc aaacaggata
     4201 tctgtggtaa gcagttcctg ccccggctca gggccaagaa cagatggaac agctgaatat
     4261 gggccaaaca ggatatctgt ggtaagcagt tcctgccccg gctcagggcc aagaacagat
     4321 ggtccccaga tgcggtccag ccctcagcag tttctagaga accatcagat gtttccaggg
     4381 tgccccaagg acctgaaatg accctgtgcc ttatttgaac taaccaatca gttcgcttct
     4441 cgcttctgtt cgcgcgcttc tgctccccga gctcaataaa agagcccaca acccctcact
     4501 cggggcgcca gtcctccgat tgactgagtc gcccgggtac ccgtgtatcc aataaaccct
     4561 cttgcagttg catccgactt gtggtctcgc tgttccttgg gagggtctcc tctgagtgat
     4621 tgactacccg tcagcggggg tctttcacat gcagcatgta tcaaaattaa tttggttttt
     4681 tttcttaagt atttacatta aatggccata gttgcattaa tgaatcggcc aacgcgcggg
     4741 gagaggcggt ttgcgtattg ggcgctcttc cgcttcctcg ctcactgact cgctgcgctc
     4801 ggtcgttcgg ctgcggcgag cggtatcagc tcactcaaag gcggtaatac ggttatccac
     4861 agaatcaggg gataacgcag gaaagaacat gtgagcaaaa ggccagcaaa aggccaggaa
     4921 ccgtaaaaag gccgcgttgc tggcgttttt ccataggctc cgcccccctg acgagcatca
     4981 caaaaatcga cgctcaagtc agaggtggcg aaacccgaca ggactataaa gataccaggc
     5041 gtttccccct ggaagctccc tcgtgcgctc tcctgttccg accctgccgc ttaccggata
     5101 cctgtccgcc tttctccctt cgggaagcgt ggcgctttct catagctcac gctgtaggta
     5161 tctcagttcg gtgtaggtcg ttcgctccaa gctgggctgt gtgcacgaac cccccgttca
     5221 gcccgaccgc tgcgccttat ccggtaacta tcgtcttgag tccaacccgg taagacacga
     5281 cttatcgcca ctggcagcag ccactggtaa caggattagc agagcgaggt atgtaggcgg
     5341 tgctacagag ttcttgaagt ggtggcctaa ctacggctac actagaagaa cagtatttgg
     5401 tatctgcgct ctgctgaagc cagttacctt cggaaaaaga gttggtagct cttgatccgg
     5461 caaacaaacc accgctggta gcggtggttt ttttgtttgc aagcagcaga ttacgcgcag
     5521 aaaaaaagga tctcaagaag atcctttgat cttttctacg gggtctgacg ctcagtggaa
     5581 cgaaaactca cgttaaggga ttttggtcat gagattatca aaaaggatct tcacctagat
     5641 ccttttgcgg ccggccgcaa atcaatctaa agtatatatg agtaaacttg gtctgacagt
     5701 taccaatgct taatcagtga ggcacctatc tcagcgatct gtctatttcg ttcatccata
     5761 gttgcctgac tccccgtcgt gtagataact acgatacggg agggcttacc atctggcccc
     5821 agtgctgcaa tgataccgcg agacccacgc tcaccggctc cagatttatc agcaataaac
     5881 cagccagccg gaagggccga gcgcagaagt ggtcctgcaa ctttatccgc ctccatccag
     5941 tctattaatt gttgccggga agctagagta agtagttcgc cagttaatag tttgcgcaac
     6001 gttgttgcca ttgctacagg catcgtggtg tcacgctcgt cgtttggtat ggcttcattc
     6061 agctccggtt cccaacgatc aaggcgagtt acatgatccc ccatgttgtg caaaaaagcg
     6121 gttagctcct tcggtcctcc gatcgttgtc agaagtaagt tggccgcagt gttatcactc
     6181 atggttatgg cagcactgca taattctctt actgtcatgc catccgtaag atgcttttct
     6241 gtgactggtg agtactcaac caagtcattc tgagaatagt gtatgcggcg accgagttgc
     6301 tcttgcccgg cgtcaatacg ggataatacc gcgccacata gcagaacttt aaaagtgctc
     6361 atcattggaa aacgttcttc ggggcgaaaa ctctcaagga tcttaccgct gttgagatcc
     6421 agttcgatgt aacccactcg tgcacccaac tgatcttcag c
//
