[The description below was written by a language model from this plasmid's Addgene catalogue record and the feature table of its GenBank file.]
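Description:
pMXs-gw is a Gateway destination version of the pMXs Moloney murine leukemia virus (MMLV)-based retroviral vector, intended for producing recombinant retrovirus that delivers and expresses a gene of interest in mammalian cells. The roughly 6.5 kb circular plasmid replicates in E. coli from a high-copy ColE1/pUC-type origin and carries an ampicillin resistance gene in the backbone. The Gateway cassette adds chloramphenicol resistance, so the empty vector is selected with both antibiotics. Because the cassette also encodes the gyrase toxin CcdB, the plasmid must be maintained in a ccdB-tolerant strain.

The viral portion consists of a 5′ MMLV LTR, the Psi packaging signal extended into a truncated gag region lacking its start codon, a pol-derived segment containing the splice acceptor, and a 3′ LTR. No internal promoter or mammalian selection marker is annotated, so inserted genes are expected to be transcribed from the 5′ LTR. Packaging functions are absent and must be supplied in trans by a packaging cell line. Between the splice acceptor region and the 3′ LTR, Gateway cassette A was inserted at the former EcoRI and XhoI sites, both destroyed in the process. The cassette comprises attR1, a lac UV5 promoter driving the cat gene, ccdB, and attR2. An LR recombination with an attL-flanked entry clone replaces the CmR–ccdB segment with the desired open reading frame, and loss of ccdB provides counter-selection for recombinants in standard strains.

The associated publication concerns induction of pluripotent stem cells from mouse fibroblasts by defined factors, consistent with use of this vector as the recipient for shuttling candidate cDNAs into retroviral expression constructs. A second, partial sequence record covers only the attR1 end of the cassette and agrees with the full map.
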