Addgene plasmid #18656: pMXs-gw
Depositing lab: Shinya Yamanaka. Depositing organization: Kyoto University, Center for iPS Cell Research and Application. Publication: Induction of pluripotent stem cells from mouse embryonic and adult fibroblast cultures by defined factors. Takahashi K, Yamanaka S. Cell. 2006 Aug 25. 126(4):663-76. 10.1016/j.cell.2006.07.024 PubMed 16904174.
Backbone
  Vector backbone: pMXs
  Backbone size w/o insert (bp): 4750
  Vector type: Mammalian Expression, Retroviral
Growth in bacteria
  Bacterial resistance: Chloramphenicol and Ampicillin, 25 & 100 μg/mL
  Growth temperature: 30°C
  Growth strain: ccdB Survival
  Growth instructions: DB3.1
  Copy number: High Copy
Gene/Insert
  Gene/Insert name: Gateway cassette A (alt name: attR)
  Insert size (bp): 1750
  Cloning method: Gateway Cloning; 5′ cloning site EcoRI (destroyed during cloning); 3′ cloning site XhoI (destroyed during cloning)
  Sequencing primers: 5′ pMX-S1811
Resource information
  A portion of this plasmid was derived from a plasmid made by: pMXs is from Dr. Toshio Kitamura of the University of Tokyo, the Institute of Medical Science. If you use this plasmid in a paper, please cite: Retrovirus-mediated gene transfer and expression cloning: powerful tools in functional genomics. Exp Hematol. 2003 Nov;31(11):1007-14. Kitamura T, Koshino Y, Shibata F, Oki T, Nakajima H, Nosaka T, Kumagai H. Gateway cassette is from Invitrogen Corporation.
Terms and licenses: Academic/Nonprofit Terms; Industry Terms: Not Available to Industry
Depositor comments: The sequence of primer pMX-S1811 is GAC GGC ATC GCA GCT TGG ATA CAC.
How to cite: pMXs-gw was a gift from Shinya Yamanaka (Addgene plasmid # 18656 ; http://n2t.net/addgene:18656 ; RRID:Addgene_18656)
