LOCUS       Exported 820 bp ds-DNA linear SYN 22-MAY-2021
DEFINITION  synthetic linear DNA
ACCESSION   .
VERSION     .
KEYWORDS    pMXs-gw
SOURCE      synthetic DNA construct
  ORGANISM  synthetic DNA construct
REFERENCE   1 (bases 1 to 820)
  AUTHORS   Takahashi K, Yamanaka S
  TITLE     Induction of pluripotent stem cells from mouse embryonic and adult
            fibroblast cultures by defined factors.
  JOURNAL   Cell. 2006 Aug 25. 126(4):663-76.
  PUBMED    16904174
REFERENCE   2 (bases 1 to 820)
  AUTHORS   .
  TITLE     Direct Submission
  JOURNAL   Exported May 22, 2021 from SnapGene Server 1.1.58
            http://www.snapgene.com
FEATURES             Location/Qualifiers
     source          1..820
                     /organism="synthetic DNA construct"
                     /mol_type="other DNA"
     protein_bind    63..187
                     /gene="mutant version of attR"
                     /label=attR1
                     /bound_moiety="LR Clonase(TM)"
                     /note="recombination site for the Gateway(R) LR reaction"
     promoter        212..242
                     /label=lac UV5 promoter
                     /note="E. coli lac promoter with an ""up"" mutation"
     primer_bind     complement(362..381)
                     /label=CAT-R
                     /note="Chloramphenicol resistance gene, reverse primer"
ORIGIN
        1 tcctctagac tgccggatct agctagttaa ttaaggatcc cagtgtggtg gtacgggaaa
       61 tcacaagttt gtacaaaaaa gctgaacgag aaacgtaaaa tgatataaat atcaatatat
      121 taaattagat tttgcataaa aaacagacta cataatactg taaaacacaa catatccagt
      181 cactatggcg gccgcattag gcaccccagg ctttacactt tatgcttccg gctcgtataa
      241 tgtgtggatt ttgagttagg atccgtcgag attttcagga gctaaggaag ctaaaatgga
      301 gaaaaaaatc actggatata ccaccgttga tatatcccaa tggcatcgta aagaacattt
      361 tgaggcattt cagtcagttg ctcaatgtac ctataaccag accgttcagc tggatattac
      421 ggccttttta aagaccgtaa agaaaaataa gcacaagttt tatccggcct ttattcacat
      481 tcttgcccgc ctgatgaatg ctcatccgga attccgtatg gcaatgaaag acggtgagct
      541 ggtgatatgg gatagtgttc acccttgtta caccgttttc catgagcaaa ctgaaacgtt
      601 ttcatcgctc tggagtgaat accacgacga tttccggcag tttctacaca tatattcgca
      661 agatgtggcg tgttacggtg aaaacctggc ctatttccct aaagggttta ttgagaatat
      721 gtttttcgtc tcagccaatc cctgggtgag tttcaccagt tttgatttaa acgtggccaa
      781 tatggacaac ttcttcgccc ccgttttcac catgggcaaa
//
