>Addgene plasmid #18656 | pMXs-gw | addgene partial sequence | sequence record 59462 | pMX-L3205 5'-CCCTTTTTCTGGAGACTAAATAAA-3'
GTTTAAATAGTACATAATGGATTTCCTTACGCGAAATACGGGCAGACATGGCCTGCCCGGTTATTATTAT
TTTTGACACCAGACCAACTGGTAATGGTAGCGACCGGCGCTCAGCTGGAATATCACCACTTTGTACAAGA
AAGCTGAACGAGAAACGTAAAATGATATAAATATCAATATATTAAATTAGATTTTGCATAAAAAACAGAC
TACATAATACTGTAAAACACAACATATCCAGTCACTATGGTCGACCTGCAGACTGGCTGTGTATAAGGGA
GCCTGACATTTATATTCCCCAGAACATCAGGTTAATGGCGTTTTTGATGTCATTTTCGCGGTGGCTGAGA
TCAGCCACTTCTTCCCCGATAACGGAGACCGGCACACTGGCCATATCGGTGGTCATCATGCGCCAGCTTT
CATCCCCGATATGCACCACCGGGTAAAGTTCACGGGAGACTTTATCTGACAGCAGACGTGCACTGGCCAG
GGGGATCACCATCCGTCGCCCGGGCGTGTCAATAATATCACTCTGTACATCCACAAACAGACGATAACGG
CTCTCTCTTTTATAGGTGTAAACCTTAAACTGCATTTCACCAGCCCCTGTTCTCGTCAGCAAAAGAGCCG
TTCATTTCAATAAACCGGGCGACCTCAGCCATCCCTTCCTGATTTTCCGCTTTCCAGCGTTCGGCACGCA
GACGACGGGCTTCATTCTGCATGGTTGTGCTTACCAGACCGGAGATATTGACATCATATATGCCTTGAGC
AACTGATAGCTGTCGCTGTCAACTGTCACTGTAATACGCTGCTTCATAGCATACCTCTTTTTGACATACT
TCG
